Addgene plasmid #140868: pTNT-pT7-tetR-sfGFP
Purpose: T7 promoter driven synthesis of C-terminal fusion of sfGFP to TetR repressor (TetR-sfGFP)
Depositing lab: Neal Devaraj. Depositing organization: University of California, San Diego (UCSD). Publication: Communication and quorum sensing in non-living mimics of eukaryotic cells. Niederholtmeyer H, Chaggan C, Devaraj NK. Nat Commun. 2018 Nov 28;9(1):5027. doi: 10.1038/s41467-018-07473-7. PubMed 30487584.
Backbone
  Vector backbone: pTNT
  Backbone manufacturer: Promega
  Total vector size (bp): 4221
  Vector type: Bacterial Expression, Synthetic Biology
Growth in bacteria
  Bacterial resistance: Ampicillin, 100 μg/mL
  Growth temperature: 37°C
  Growth strain: DH5alpha
  Copy number: High Copy
Gene/Insert
  Gene/Insert name: TetR-sfGFP expressed with T7 promoter
  Species: Synthetic
  Insert size (bp): 1430
  Promoter: T7
  Tag / fusion protein: sfGFP (C terminal on insert)
  Cloning method: Gibson Cloning
  Sequencing primers: 5′ tatggaaaaacgccagcaac; 3′ gctgcgcaactgttgggaag
Terms and licenses: Academic/Nonprofit Terms; Industry Terms: Not Available to Industry
How to cite: pTNT-pT7-tetR-sfGFP was a gift from Neal Devaraj (Addgene plasmid # 140868 ; http://n2t.net/addgene:140868 ; RRID:Addgene_140868)
