[The description below was written by a language model from this plasmid's Addgene catalogue record and pLannotate feature annotations shown in this document.]
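Description:
pTNT-pT7-tetR-sfGFP is a 4,221 bp bacterial expression and synthetic-biology plasmid built on the commercial pTNT backbone, a vector designed for phage-polymerase-driven transcription and coupled transcription/translation. It is maintained in E. coli as a high-copy plasmid through a ColE1/pUC-type origin and selected with ampicillin via the β-lactamase gene under its native promoter. An f1 bacteriophage origin is also present, which in principle permits single-stranded DNA production. Short annotated fragments of lacZα, bom and rop appear to be backbone remnants rather than functional elements.

The payload, assembled by Gibson cloning, is a synthetic insert of about 1.4 kb encoding the E. coli tetracycline repressor TetR fused directly at its C terminus to superfolder GFP, a variant that folds robustly even when joined to other proteins. Transcription starts from a T7 promoter and ends at a T7 terminator downstream of the fusion, so expression depends on T7 RNA polymerase. Between the T7 promoter and the coding sequence, the annotation also detects a partial SP6 promoter, carried over from the backbone's tandem phage promoters, and a short fragment matching PLtetO-1. The record does not say whether the latter has any regulatory role, and it is too short to be assumed functional.

The resulting TetR-sfGFP protein is a fluorescent DNA-binding repressor that recognises tet operator sites and releases them on binding tetracycline-class ligands, so its localisation to tetO-bearing DNA can be followed by fluorescence. The associated publication concerns communication and quorum sensing in non-living mimics of eukaryotic cells, which is consistent with use as a fluorescent reporter protein in such synthetic systems.
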