Features (pLannotate 1.2.2; 13 found; start..end, strand, type, name):
     35..53      +  promoter       T7 promoter: promoter for bacteriophage T7 RNA polymerase
     59..75      +  promoter       SP6 promoter (fragment): promoter for bacteriophage SP6 RNA polymerase
     76..100     +  promoter       PLtetO-1 promoter (fragment): modified phage lambda PL promoter with tet operator sites (Lutz and Bujard, 1997)
    128..748     +  CDS            tetR: TETR2_ECOLX - Experimental evidence at protein level: Swiss-Prot protein existence level 1. TetR is the repressor of the tetracycline resistance element; its N-terminal region forms a helix-turn-helix structure and binds DNA. Binding of tetracycline to TetR reduces the repressor affinity for the tetracycline resistance gene (tetA) promoter operator sites. From Escherichia coli.
    749..1462    +  CDS            superfolder GFP: GFP variant that folds robustly even when fused to poorly folded proteins (Pédelacq et al., 2006)
   1530..1577    +  terminator     T7 terminator: transcription terminator for bacteriophage T7 RNA polymerase
   1585..1652    +  CDS            lacZα (fragment): LacZα fragment of β-galactosidase; lacZ fragment
   1656..2084    +  rep_origin     f1 ori (sequence partly withheld): f1 bacteriophage origin of replication; arrow indicates direction of (+) strand synthesis
   2112..2211    -  misc_feature   bom (fragment): basis of mobility region from pBR322
   2313..2348    -  CDS            rop (fragment): Rop protein, which maintains plasmids at low copy number; rop
   2443..2547    +  promoter       AmpR promoter: bla
   2548..3408    +  CDS            AmpR: β-lactamase; bla; confers resistance to ampicillin, carbenicillin, and related antibiotics
   3579..4167    +  rep_origin     ori: high-copy-number ColE1/pMB1/pBR322/pUC origin of replication
>Addgene plasmid #140868 | pTNT-pT7-tetR-sfGFP | addgene full sequence | sequence record 296678 | Addgene NGS Result
CACATGGCTCGACAGATCTTAAGGCTAGAGTACTTAATACGACTCACTATAGGCTAGCATTTAGGTGACA
CTATAAGCACATCAGCAGGACGCACTGACCGAATTCATTAAAGAGGAGAAAGGTACCATGTCCAGATTAG
ATAAAAGTAAAGTGATTAACAGCGCATTAGAGCTGCTTAATGAGGTCGGAATCGAAGGTTTAACAACCCG
TAAACTCGCCCAGAAGCTAGGTGTAGAGCAGCCTACATTGTATTGGCATGTAAAAAATAAGCGGGCTTTG
CTCGACGCCTTAGCCATTGAGATGTTAGATAGGCACCATACTCACTTTTGCCCTTTAGAAGGGGAAAGCT
GGCAAGATTTTTTACGTAATAACGCTAAAAGTTTTAGATGTGCTTTACTAAGTCATCGCGATGGAGCAAA
AGTACATTTAGGTACACGGCCTACAGAAAAACAGTATGAAACTCTCGAAAATCAATTAGCCTTTTTATGC
CAACAAGGTTTTTCACTAGAGAATGCATTATATGCACTCAGCGCTGTGGGGCATTTTACTTTAGGTTGCG
TATTGGAAGATCAAGAGCATCAAGTCGCTAAAGAAGAAAGGGAAACACCTACTACTGATAGTATGCCGCC
ATTATTACGACAAGCTATCGAATTATTTGATCACCAAGGTGCAGAGCCAGCCTTCTTATTCGGCCTTGAA
TTGATCATATGCGGATTAGAAAAACAACTTAAATGTGAAAGTGGGTCTATGCGTAAAGGAGAAGAACTTT
TCACTGGTGTCGTCCCTATTCTGGTGGAACTGGATGGTGATGTCAACGGTCATAAGTTTTCCGTGCGTGG
CGAGGGTGAAGGTGACGCAACTAATGGTAAACTGACGCTGAAGTTCATCTGTACTACTGGTAAACTGCCG
GTACCTTGGCCGACTCTGGTAACGACGCTGACTTATGGTGTTCAGTGCTTTGCTCGTTATCCGGACCATA
TGAAGCAGCATGACTTCTTCAAGTCCGCCATGCCGGAAGGCTATGTGCAGGAACGCACGATTTCCTTTAA
GGATGACGGCACGTACAAAACGCGTGCGGAAGTGAAATTTGAAGGCGATACCCTGGTAAACCGCATTGAG
CTGAAAGGCATTGACTTTAAAGAAGATGGCAATATCCTGGGCCATAAGCTGGAATACAATTTTAACAGCC
ACAATGTTTACATCACCGCCGATAAACAAAAAAATGGCATTAAAGCGAATTTTAAAATTCGCCACAACGT
GGAGGATGGCAGCGTGCAGCTGGCTGATCACTACCAGCAAAACACTCCAATCGGTGATGGTCCTGTTCTG
CTGCCAGACAATCACTATCTGAGCACGCAAAGCGTTCTGTCTAAAGATCCGAACGAGAAACGCGATCATA
TGGTTCTGCTGGAGTTCGTAACCGCAGCGGGCATCACGCATGGTATGGATGAACTGTACAAATAATAATG
GTACCTCTAGAGTCGACCCGGGCGGCCGCAAAAAAAAAAAAAAAAAAAAAAAAAAAAAACTAGCATAACC
CCTTGGGGCCTCTAAACGGGTCTTGAGGGGTTTTTTGGATCCGGGCTGGCGTAATAGCGAAGAGGCCCGC
ACCGATCGCCCTTCCCAACAGTTGCGCAGCCTGAATGGCGAATGG
[124 nt withheld, positions 1656-1779]
C
[91 nt withheld, positions 1781-1871]
A
[49 nt withheld, positions 1873-1921]
CCTTTGACGTTGGAGTCCACGTTCTTT
[37 nt withheld, positions 1949-1985]
ACCCTATCTCGGTCTATTCTTTTGATTTATAAGGGATTTTGCCGATTTCGGCCTATTGGTTAAAAAATGA
GCTGATTTAACAAAAATTTAACGCGAATTTTAACAAAATATTAACGCTTACAATTTCCTGATGCGGTATT
TTCTCCTTACGCATCTGTGCGGTATTTCACACCGCATATGGTGCACTCTCAGTACAATCTGCTCTGATGC
CGCATAGTTAAGCCAGCCCCGACACCCGCCAACACCCGCTGACGCGCCCTGACGGGCTTGTCTGCTCCCG
GCATCCGCTTACAGACAAGCTGTGACCGTCTCCGGGAGCTGCATGTGTCAGAGGTTTTCACCGTCATCAC
CGAAACGCGCGAGACGAAAGGGCCTCGTGATACGCCTATTTTTATAGGTTAATGTCATGATAATAATGGT
TTCTTAGACGTCAGGTGGCACTTTTCGGGGAAATGTGCGCGGAACCCCTATTTGTTTATTTTTCTAAATA
CATTCAAATATGTATCCGCTCATGAGACAATAACCCTGATAAATGCTTCAATAATATTGAAAAAGGAAGA
GTATGAGTATTCAACATTTCCGTGTCGCCCTTATTCCCTTTTTTGCGGCATTTTGCCTTCCTGTTTTTGC
TCACCCAGAAACGCTGGTGAAAGTAAAAGATGCTGAAGATCAGTTGGGTGCACGAGTGGGTTACATCGAA
CTGGATCTCAACAGCGGTAAGATCCTTGAGAGTTTTCGCCCCGAAGAACGTTTTCCAATGATGAGCACTT
TTAAAGTTCTGCTATGTGGCGCGGTATTATCCCGTATTGACGCCGGGCAAGAGCAACTCGGTCGCCGCAT
ACACTATTCTCAGAATGACTTGGTTGAGTACTCACCAGTCACAGAAAAGCATCTTACGGATGGCATGACA
GTAAGAGAATTATGCAGTGCTGCCATAACCATGAGTGATAACACTGCGGCCAACTTACTTCTGACAACGA
TCGGAGGACCGAAGGAGCTAACCGCTTTTTTGCACAACATGGGGGATCATGTAACTCGCCTTGATCGTTG
GGAACCGGAGCTGAATGAAGCCATACCAAACGACGAGCGTGACACCACGATGCCTGTAGCAATGGCAACA
ACGTTGCGCAAACTATTAACTGGCGAACTACTTACTCTAGCTTCCCGGCAACAATTAATAGACTGGATGG
AGGCGGATAAAGTTGCAGGACCACTTCTGCGCTCGGCCCTTCCGGCTGGCTGGTTTATTGCTGATAAATC
TGGAGCCGGTGAGCGTGGGTCTCGCGGTATCATTGCAGCACTGGGGCCAGATGGTAAGCCCTCCCGTATC
GTAGTTATCTACACGACGGGGAGTCAGGCAACTATGGATGAACGAAATAGACAGATCGCTGAGATAGGTG
CCTCACTGATTAAGCATTGGTAACTGTCAGACCAAGTTTACTCATATATACTTTAGATTGATTTAAAACT
TCATTTTTAATTTAAAAGGATCTAGGTGAAGATCCTTTTTGATAATCTCATGACCAAAATCCCTTAACGT
GAGTTTTCGTTCCACTGAGCGTCAGACCCCGTAGAAAAGATCAAAGGATCTTCTTGAGATCCTTTTTTTC
TGCGCGTAATCTGCTGCTTGCAAACAAAAAAACCACCGCTACCAGCGGTGGTTTGTTTGCCGGATCAAGA
GCTACCAACTCTTTTTCCGAAGGTAACTGGCTTCAGCAGAGCGCAGATACCAAATACTGTTCTTCTAGTG
TAGCCGTAGTTAGGCCACCACTTCAAGAACTCTGTAGCACCGCCTACATACCTCGCTCTGCTAATCCTGT
TACCAGTGGCTGCTGCCAGTGGCGATAAGTCGTGTCTTACCGGGTTGGACTCAAGACGATAGTTACCGGA
TAAGGCGCAGCGGTCGGGCTGAACGGGGGGTTCGTGCACACAGCCCAGCTTGGAGCGAACGACCTACACC
GAACTGAGATACCTACAGCGTGAGCTATGAGAAAGCGCCACGCTTCCCGAAGGGAGAAAGGCGGACAGGT
ATCCGGTAAGCGGCAGGGTCGGAACAGGAGAGCGCACGAGGGAGCTTCCAGGGGGAAACGCCTGGTATCT
TTATAGTCCTGTCGGGTTTCGCCACCTCTGACTTGAGCGTCGATTTTTGTGATGCTCGTCAGGGGGGCGG
AGCCTATGGAAAAACGCCAGCAACGCGGCCTTTTTACGGTTCCTGGCCTTTTGCTGGCCTTTTGCT
